Addgene plasmid #139321: sgRNA BRCA2 V572I
Purpose: Plasmid expressing a sgRNA to introduce BRCA2 V572I using base editing
Depositing lab: Alberto Ciccia. Depositing organization: Columbia University. Publication: Detection of Marker-Free Precision Genome Editing and Genetic Variation through the Capture of Genomic Signatures. Billon P, Nambiar TS, Hayward SB, Zafra MP, Schatoff EM, Oshima K, Dunbar A, Breinig M, Park YC, Ryu HS, Tschaharganeh DF, Levine RL, Baer R, Ferrando A, Dow LE, Ciccia A. Cell Rep. 2020 Mar 10;30(10):3280-3295.e6. doi: 10.1016/j.celrep.2020.02.068. PubMed 32160537.
Backbone
  Vector backbone: B52 (Addgene #100708)
  Backbone size w/o insert (bp): 2633
  Total vector size (bp): 2637
  Modifications to backbone: Insertion of the sgRNA at the BbsI cloning site. The BsmBI cloning site is still available to express a second sgRNA.
  Vector type: Mammalian Expression
Growth in bacteria
  Bacterial resistance: Ampicillin, 100 μg/mL
  Growth temperature: 37°C
  Growth strain: DH5alpha
  Copy number: Unknown
Gene/Insert
  Gene/Insert name: sgRNA to insert BRCA2 V572I using base editing
  gRNA/shRNA sequence: GCTACAGAATTCTGTGTGG
  Species: H. sapiens (human)
  Insert size (bp): 19
  Promoter: U6
  Cloning method: Restriction Enzyme; 5′ cloning site BbsI (destroyed during cloning); 3′ cloning site BbsI (destroyed during cloning)
  Sequencing primers: 5′ GAGGTACCTCGAGGAATTCTCTAGA
Terms and licenses: Academic/Nonprofit Terms; Industry Terms: Not Available to Industry
How to cite: sgRNA BRCA2 V572I was a gift from Alberto Ciccia (Addgene plasmid # 139321 ; http://n2t.net/addgene:139321 ; RRID:Addgene_139321)
