[The description below was written by a language model from this plasmid's Addgene catalogue record and the feature table of its GenBank file.]
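Description:
sgRNA BRCA2 V572I is a small mammalian expression plasmid of roughly 2.6 kb, built on the B52 dual-guide backbone, that delivers a single guide RNA designed to introduce the V572I substitution into human BRCA2 by base editing. In bacteria it is maintained through a high-copy ColE1/pUC-type origin of replication and selected with ampicillin through a beta-lactamase (AmpR) gene driven by its own promoter. The annotated features show no mammalian selection marker, reporter or nuclease coding sequence.

The payload consists of two tandem guide expression units, each pairing a human U6 RNA polymerase III promoter with a Streptococcus pyogenes Cas9 gRNA scaffold. A 19-nucleotide spacer targeting human BRCA2 was inserted at the BbsI cloning site, and both BbsI sites were destroyed in the process. This places the spacer between a U6 promoter and a scaffold so that a complete sgRNA is transcribed in mammalian cells. The record does not say which of the two annotated cassettes holds the BbsI site. The other cassette retains an unused BsmBI cloning site, so a second sgRNA can be added and co-expressed from the same plasmid.

Because the plasmid encodes only the guide, an SpCas9-derived base editor must be supplied separately, for example from a co-transfected construct; the record does not specify which editor is intended. The construct is used to install a defined BRCA2 missense variant in human cells without a selectable marker, in keeping with the associated work on detecting marker-free precision genome editing. The catalogue size (2637 bp) and the held sequence record (2635 bp) differ by two base pairs.
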