LOCUS       Exported 2635 bp ds-DNA circular SYN 13-MAY-2021
DEFINITION  Plasmid expressing a sgRNA to introduce BRCA2 V572I using base
            editing.
ACCESSION   .
VERSION     .
KEYWORDS    sgRNA BRCA2 V572I
SOURCE      synthetic DNA construct
  ORGANISM  synthetic DNA construct
REFERENCE   1 (bases 1 to 2635)
  AUTHORS   Billon P, Nambiar TS, Hayward SB, Zafra MP, Schatoff EM, Oshima K,
            Dunbar A, Breinig M, Park YC, Ryu HS, Tschaharganeh DF, Levine RL,
            Baer R, Ferrando A, Dow LE, Ciccia A
  TITLE     Detection of Marker-Free Precision Genome Editing and Genetic
            Variation through the Capture of Genomic Signatures.
  JOURNAL   Cell Rep. 2020 Mar 10;30(10):3280-3295.e6. doi:
            10.1016/j.celrep.2020.02.068.
  PUBMED    32160537
REFERENCE   2 (bases 1 to 2635)
  AUTHORS   .
  TITLE     Direct Submission
  JOURNAL   Exported May 13, 2021 from SnapGene Server 1.1.58
            http://www.snapgene.com
FEATURES             Location/Qualifiers
     source          1..2635
                     /organism="synthetic DNA construct"
                     /mol_type="other DNA"
     promoter        82..322
                     /label=U6 promoter
                     /note="RNA polymerase III promoter for human U6 snRNA"
     misc_RNA        350..425
                     /label=gRNA scaffold
                     /note="guide RNA scaffold for the Streptococcus pyogenes
                     CRISPR/Cas9 system"
     promoter        439..679
                     /label=U6 promoter
                     /note="RNA polymerase III promoter for human U6 snRNA"
     misc_RNA        708..783
                     /label=gRNA scaffold
                     /note="guide RNA scaffold for the Streptococcus pyogenes
                     CRISPR/Cas9 system"
     rep_origin      complement(886..1474)
                     /direction=LEFT
                     /label=ori
                     /note="high-copy-number ColE1/pMB1/pBR322/pUC origin of
                     replication"
     primer_bind     complement(966..985)
                     /label=pBR322ori-F
                     /note="pBR322 origin, forward primer"
     CDS             complement(1645..2505)
                     /codon_start=1
                     /gene="bla"
                     /product="beta-lactamase"
                     /label=AmpR
                     /note="confers resistance to ampicillin, carbenicillin, and
                     related antibiotics"
                     /translation="MSIQHFRVALIPFFAAFCLPVFAHPETLVKVKDAEDQLGARVGYI
                     ELDLNSGKILESFRPEERFPMMSTFKVLLCGAVLSRIDAGQEQLGRRIHYSQNDLVEYS
                     PVTEKHLTDGMTVRELCSAAITMSDNTAANLLLTTIGGPKELTAFLHNMGDHVTRLDRW
                     EPELNEAIPNDERDTTMPVAMATTLRKLLTGELLTLASRQQLIDWMEADKVAGPLLRSA
                     LPAGWFIADKSGAGERGSRGIIAALGPDGKPSRIVVIYTTGSQATMDERNRQIAEIGAS
                     LIKHW"
     primer_bind     2268..2287
                     /label=Amp-R
                     /note="Ampicillin resistance gene, reverse primer"
     promoter        complement(2506..2610)
                     /gene="bla"
                     /label=AmpR promoter
ORIGIN
        1 gacgtcgcta gctgtacaaa aaagcaggct ttaaaggaac caattcagtc gactggatcc
       61 ggtaccaagg tcgggcagga agagggccta tttcccatga ttccttcata tttgcatata
      121 cgatacaagg ctgttagaga gataattaga attaatttga ctgtaaacac aaagatatta
      181 gtacaaaata cgtgacgtag aaagtaataa tttcttgggt agtttgcagt tttaaaatta
      241 tgttttaaaa tggactatca tatgcttacc gtaacttgaa agtatttcga tttcttggct
      301 ttatatatct tgtggaaagg acgaaacacc gagacgatta atgcgtctcg ttttagagct
      361 agaaatagca agttaaaata aggctagtcc gttatcaact tgaaaaagtg gcaccgagtc
      421 ggtgcttttt ttaagcttga gggcctattt cccatgattc cttcatattt gcatatacga
      481 tacaaggctg ttagagagat aattggaatt aatttgactg taaacacaaa gatattagta
      541 caaaatacgt gacgtagaaa gtaataattt cttgggtagt ttgcagtttt aaaattatgt
      601 tttaaaatgg actatcatat gcttaccgta acttgaaagt atttcgattt cttggcttta
      661 tatatcttgt ggaaaggacg aaacaccggc tacagaattc tgtgtgggtt ttagagctag
      721 aaatagcaag ttaaaataag gctagtccgt tatcaacttg aaaaagtggc accgagtcgg
      781 tgcttttttt ctagagaatt cctcgaggta cctctctaca tatgacatgt gagcaaaagg
      841 ccagcaaaag gccaggaacc gtaaaaaggc cgcgttgctg gcgtttttcc ataggctccg
      901 cccccctgac gagcatcaca aaaatcgacg ctcaagtcag aggtggcgaa acccgacagg
      961 actataaaga taccaggcgt ttccccctgg aagctccctc gtgcgctctc ctgttccgac
     1021 cctgccgctt accggatacc tgtccgcctt tctcccttcg ggaagcgtgg cgctttctca
     1081 tagctcacgc tgtaggtatc tcagttcggt gtaggtcgtt cgctccaagc tgggctgtgt
     1141 gcacgaaccc cccgttcagc ccgaccgctg cgccttatcc ggtaactatc gtcttgagtc
     1201 caacccggta agacacgact tatcgccact ggcagcagcc actggtaaca ggattagcag
     1261 agcgaggtat gtaggcggtg ctacagagtt cttgaagtgg tggcctaact acggctacac
     1321 tagaagaaca gtatttggta tctgcgctct gctgaagcca gttaccttcg gaaaaagagt
     1381 tggtagctct tgatccggca aacaaaccac cgctggtagc ggtggttttt ttgtttgcaa
     1441 gcagcagatt acgcgcagaa aaaaaggatc tcaagaagat cctttgatct tttctacggg
     1501 gtctgacgct cagtggaacg aaaactcacg ttaagggatt ttggtcatga gattatcaaa
     1561 aaggatcttc acctagatcc ttttaaatta aaaatgaagt tttaaatcaa tctaaagtat
     1621 atatgagtaa acttggtctg acagttacca atgcttaatc agtgaggcac ctatctcagc
     1681 gatctgtcta tttcgttcat ccatagttgc ctgactcccc gtcgtgtaga taactacgat
     1741 acgggagggc ttaccatctg gccccagtgc tgcaatgata ccgcgagacc cacgctcacc
     1801 ggctccagat ttatcagcaa taaaccagcc agccggaagg gccgagcgca gaagtggtcc
     1861 tgcaacttta tccgcctcca tccagtctat taattgttgc cgggaagcta gagtaagtag
     1921 ttcgccagtt aatagtttgc gcaacgttgt tgccattgct acaggcatcg tggtgtcacg
     1981 ctcgtcgttt ggtatggctt cattcagctc cggttcccaa cgatcaaggc gagttacatg
     2041 atcccccatg ttgtgcaaaa aagcggttag ctccttcggt cctccgatcg ttgtcagaag
     2101 taagttggcc gcagtgttat cactcatggt tatggcagca ctgcataatt ctcttactgt
     2161 catgccatcc gtaagatgct tttctgtgac tggtgagtac tcaaccaagt cattctgaga
     2221 atagtgtatg cggcgaccga gttgctcttg cccggcgtca atacgggata ataccgcgcc
     2281 acatagcaga actttaaaag tgctcatcat tggaaaacgt tcttcggggc gaaaactctc
     2341 aaggatctta ccgctgttga gatccagttc gatgtaaccc actcgtgcac ccaactgatc
     2401 ttcagcatct tttactttca ccagcgtttc tgggtgagca aaaacaggaa ggcaaaatgc
     2461 cgcaaaaaag ggaataaggg cgacacggaa atgttgaata ctcatactct tcctttttca
     2521 atattattga agcatttatc agggttattg tctcatgagc ggatacatat ttgaatgtat
     2581 ttagaaaaat aaacaaatag gggttccgcg cacatttccc cgaaaagtgc cacct
//
